Addgene plasmid #211281: pBiT3.1-C_FBXW10:1-1061
Purpose: Mammalian expression of full-length human FBXW10 isoform 2. C-terminal HiBiT tag.
Depositing lab: Cheryl Arrowsmith. Depositing organization: University of Toronto. Publication: A Target Class Ligandability Evaluation of WD40 Repeat-Containing Proteins. Ackloo S, Li F, Szewczyk M, Seitova A, Loppnau P, Zeng H, Xu J, Ahmad S, Arnautova YA, Baghaie AJ, Beldar S, Bolotokova A, Centrella PA, Chau I, Clark MA, Cuozzo JW, Dehghani-Tafti S, Disch JS, Dong A, Dumas A, Feng JA, Ghiabi P, Gibson E, Gilmer J, Goldman B, Green SR, Guie MA, Guilinger JP, Harms N, Herasymenko O, Houliston S, Hutchinson A, Kearnes S, Keefe AD, Kimani SW, Kramer T, Kutera M, Kwak HA, Lento C, Li Y, Liu J, Loup J, Machado RAC, Mulhern CJ, Perveen S, Righetto GL, Riley P, Shrestha S, Sigel EA, Silva M, Sintchak MD, Slakman BL, Taylor RD, Thompson J, Torng W, Underkoffler C, von Rechenberg M, Walsh RT, Watson I, Wilson DJ, Wolf E, Yadav M, Yazdi AK, Zhang J, Zhang Y, Santhakumar V, Edwards AM, Barsyte-Lovejoy D, Schapira M, Brown PJ, Halabelian L, Arrowsmith CH. J Med Chem. 2025 Jan 23;68(2):1092-1112. doi: 10.1021/acs.jmedchem.4c02010. Epub 2024 Nov 4. PubMed 39495097.
Backbone
  Vector backbone: pBiT3.1-C
  Backbone manufacturer: Promega
  Vector type: Mammalian Expression
  Selectable markers: Neomycin (select with G418)
Growth in bacteria
  Bacterial resistance: Kanamycin, 50 μg/mL
  Growth temperature: 37°C
  Growth strain: DH5alpha
  Copy number: High Copy
Gene/Insert
  Gene/Insert name: FBXW10:M1-I1061
  Species: H. sapiens (human)
  Insert size (bp): 3183
  Mutation: isoform 2. R275L annotated sequence conflict
  Entrez Gene: FBXW10 (a.k.a. HREP, Fbw10, SM25H2, SM2SH2)
  Promoter: CMV
  Tag / fusion protein: GSSGGSSGVSGWRLFKKIS (C terminal on insert)
  Cloning method: Ligation Independent Cloning
  Sequencing primers: 5′ T7; 3′ TTGCTCAGCGGTGGCAGCAG
Resource information
  A portion of this plasmid was derived from a plasmid made by: Mammalian Gene Collection (BC028364.2)
Terms and licenses: Academic/Nonprofit Terms; Industry Terms: Not Available to Industry
Depositor comments: 5' Cloning Site: EcoR1 (not destroyed), 3' Cloning Site: Xho1 (not destroyed).
How to cite: pBiT3.1-C_FBXW10:1-1061 was a gift from Cheryl Arrowsmith (Addgene plasmid # 211281 ; http://n2t.net/addgene:211281 ; RRID:Addgene_211281)
