[The description below was written by a language model from this plasmid's Addgene catalogue record and pLannotate feature annotations shown in this document.]
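Description:
pBiT3.1-C_FBXW10:1-1061 is a mammalian expression plasmid built on Promega's pBiT3.1-C backbone, carrying full-length human FBXW10 isoform 2 (residues M1 to I1061, a 3,183 bp open reading frame) fused at its C terminus to a HiBiT tag through a short flexible Gly/Ser linker. The coding sequence was derived from a Mammalian Gene Collection clone and inserted by ligation-independent cloning between EcoRI and XhoI sites that remain intact. The record notes an R275L difference, described as an annotated sequence conflict. Transcription is driven by the CMV immediate-early enhancer and promoter, followed by a chimeric β-globin/immunoglobulin intron that improves expression, and the transcript is terminated by an SV40 polyadenylation signal. A T7 promoter just upstream of the insert serves as a sequencing primer site and could support in vitro transcription.

The plasmid replicates at high copy in E. coli from a ColE1/pUC-type origin and is selected with kanamycin through a neo (nptII) gene driven by the bacterial EM7 promoter. The catalogue lists neomycin/G418 as the mammalian selectable marker, but the feature table shows only EM7 directly upstream of neo. It also shows a separate SV40 promoter-driven blasticidin S deaminase cassette with a synthetic poly(A) signal, which the catalogue entry does not mention. A single loxP site lies adjacent to the EM7-neo cassette, and its purpose is not stated.

FBXW10 is a WD40-repeat F-box protein and a probable substrate-recognition subunit of an SCF E3 ubiquitin ligase. HiBiT is a small peptide that complements LgBiT to reconstitute NanoLuc luciferase, so the tag allows luminescent quantification of the protein in cells. This fits the associated study of WD40-repeat protein ligandability, although the record does not specify the assay.
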