Features (pLannotate 1.2.2; 17 found; start..end, strand, type, name):
     24..105     -  polyA_signal   SV40 poly(A) signal: SV40 polyadenylation signal
    128..211     -  CDS            large T antigen (fragment): large T antigen from SV40 (simian virus 40)
    276..641     +  enhancer       CMV enhancer: human cytomegalovirus immediate early enhancer
    643..842     +  promoter       CMV promoter: human cytomegalovirus (CMV) immediate early promoter
    981..1113    +  intron         chimeric intron: chimera between introns from human β-globin and immunoglobulin heavy chain genes
   1157..1175    +  promoter       T7 promoter: promoter for bacteriophage T7 RNA polymerase
   1243..4425    +  CDS            FBXW10: FBW10_HUMAN - Experimental evidence at transcript level: Swiss-Prot protein existence level 2. Probable substrate-recognition component of a SCF (SKP1-CUL1- F-box protein)-type E3 ubiquitin ligase complex which mediates the ubiquitination and subsequent proteasomal degradation of target proteins. Overexpression is leading to degradation of CBX5 and CBX1. From Homo sapiens (Human).
   4521..4548    +  CDS            SET1 (fragment): solubility-enhancement tag derived from T7 phage gene 10B
   4574..4695    -  polyA_signal   SV40 poly(A) signal: SV40 polyadenylation signal
   4718..4786    -  CDS            large T antigen (fragment): large T antigen from SV40 (simian virus 40)
   4810..4843    +  protein_bind   loxP: Cre-mediated recombination occurs in the 8-bp core sequence (GCATACAT). Cre recombinase
   4853..4900    +  promoter       EM7 promoter: synthetic bacterial promoter&nbsp
   4932..5723    +  CDS            neo: KKA2_KLEPN - Also known as kan, nptII. Experimental evidence at protein level: Swiss-Prot protein existence level 1. Resistance to kanamycin, neomycin, paromomycin, ribostamycin, butirosin and gentamicin B. From Klebsiella pneumoniae.
   5884..6472    -  rep_origin     ori: high-copy-number ColE1/pMB1/pBR322/pUC origin of replication
   6598..6646    -  polyA_signal   poly(A) signal: synthetic polyadenylation signal
   6670..7068    -  CDS            BSD: blasticidin S deaminase; Aspergillus terreus BSD; confers resistance to blasticidin
   7099..7456    -  promoter       SV40 promoter: SV40 enhancer and early promoter
>Addgene plasmid #211281 | pBiT3.1-C_FBXW10:1-1061 | addgene full sequence | sequence record 423429 | Addgene NGS Result
AAGACGCGTTAATTAAGACGTCGGCAGTGAAAAAAATGCTTTATTTGTGAAATTTGTGATGCTATTGCTT
TATTTGTAACCATTATAAGCTGCAATAAACAAGTTAACAACAACAATTGCATTCATTTTATGTTTCAGGT
TCAGGGGGAGGTGTGGGAGGTTTTTTAAAGCAAGTAAAACCTCTACAAATGTGGTATGGCTGATTATGAT
CCGCGGCCGCAATACGTCGACGTTATCAGCTGACTTCGTACGAGAGCCTAGGATTATGGCGCGCCACTAG
TTATTAATAGTAATCAATTACGGGGTCATTAGTTCATAGCCCATATATGGAGTTCCGCGTTACATAACTT
ACGGTAAATGGCCCGCCTGGCTGACCGCCCAACGACCCCCGCCCATTGACGTCAATAATGACGTATGTTC
CCATAGTAACGCCAATAGGGACTTTCCATTGACGTCAATGGGTGGAGTATTTACGGTAAACTGCCCACTT
GGCAGTACATCAAGTGTATCATATGCCAAGTCCGCCCCCTATTGACGTCAATGACGGTAAATGGCCCGCC
TGGCATTATGCCCAGTACATGACCTTACGGGACTTTCCTACTTGGCAGTACATCTACGTATTAGTCATCG
CTATTACCATGGTGATGCGGTTTTGGCAGTACACCAATGGGCGTGGATAGCGGTTTGACTCACGGGGATT
TCCAAGTCTCCACCCCATTGACGTCAATGGGAGTTTGTTTTGGCACCAAAATCAACGGGACTTTCCAAAA
TGTCGTAATAACCCCGCCCCGTTGACGCAAATGGGCGGTAGGCGTGTACGGTGGGAGGTCTATATAAGCA
GAGCTGGTTTAGTGAACCGTCAGATCACTAGAATCTTTATTGCGGTAGTTTATCACAGTTAAATTGCTAA
CGCAGTCAGTGCTTCTGACACAACAGTCTCGAACTTAAGCTGCAGAAGTTGGTCGTGAGGCACTGGGCAG
GTAAGTATCAAGGTTACAAGACAGGTTTAAGGAGACCAATAGAAACTGGGCTTGTCGAGACAGAGAAGAC
TCTTGCGTTTCTGATAGGCACCTATTGGTCTTACTGACATCCACTTTGCCTTTCTCTCCACAGGTGTCCA
CTCCCAGTTCAATTACAGCTCTTAAGGCTAGAGTATTAATACGACTCACTATAGGGGCGATCGCAACAAG
CTTCGGGAAGATCTGGAGCTAGCGGCGGGGGATCCGGTGGGAATTCGACACCATGGAAAACCTGGAATCA
AGGCTCAAGAATGCCCCCTATTTTCGTTGTGAGAAGGGAACCGATTCCATCCCTCTATGCCGGAAGTGTG
AGACGTGTGTCTTAGCCTGGAAGATCTTCTCTACCAAAGAGTGGTTCTGCAGGATCAATGACATATCACA
GAGGAGGTTTCTAGTTGGCATTCTGAAGCAGTTAAATAGCTTATATTTGTTACACTATTTCCAAAATATC
CTTCAGACCACACAGGGAAAGGATTTCATCTATAACAGGTCCCGGATCAACCTCAGCAAGAAAGAGGGGA
AAGTTGTGAAGTCCTCCTTGAACCAAATGTTGGATAAAACAGTAGAACAGAAGATGAAAGAGATCTTGTA
CTGGTTTGCGAACAGCACCCAGTGGACCAAGGCGAATTATACTCTCTTACTGCTGCAGATGTGCAACCCC
AAATTACTGCTCACTGCTGCCAATGTGATCAGAGTCCTGTTTCTGAGAGAGGAGAACAATATCTCAGGGC
TCAATCAAGACATCACAGATGTGTGTTTTTCCCCTGAGAAAGACCACAGCTCCAAGTCTGCGACCTCACA
AGTCTATTGGACAGCCAAAACTCAGCACACATCCCTTCCTTTGTCCAAAGCCCCAGAAAATGAACACTTG
CTTGGGGCAGCATCTAACCCTGAGGAACCATGGAGGAATTCACTCCGGTGTATATCCGAAATGAATAGGC
TGTTTTCTGGAAAAGGAGACATAACCAAGCCAGGGTACGATCCCTGCAATCTATTGGTTGACCTGGATGA
CATCAGAGACCTGTCTTCTGGGTTCAGCAAATACCTAGACTTCATCCGTTACCTGCCCATCCACCTCTCC
AAGTACATTCTAAGTATGCTGGGGTGTATGAGGGGATTTCCCAGACACCTCCCATCTTGGCCCAGTTCTG
GGGTTTCTGGGTCCATCTTTTTTTTTCCAGGAATGCTGGATAGACACACCCTGAACAAGTGCGCCTCTGT
GAGCCAGCACTGGGCCGCCATGGCTCAACAGGTCAAGATGGACTTGTCAGCGCACGGCTTCATTCAGAAC
CAGATTACCTTCTTGCAGGGGTCCTACACAAGAGGAATTGATCCTAATTATGCCAATAAGGTTTCTATCC
CAGTTCCTAAAATGGTAGATGACGGGAAGAGCATGCGTGTGAAACATCCGAAGTGGAAGCTGAGAACGAA
GAATGAGTACAACCTGTGGACTGCATACCAGAACGAGGAAACGCAGCAGGTCCTGATAGAGGAGAGAAAT
GTTTTCTGTGGGACCTACAATGTTCGCATTCTCTCTGACACGTGGGATCAAAACCGAGTCATCCACTATT
CCGGGGGAGATCTGATAGCTGTGTCATCTAATCGAAAGATCCATCTTCTGGACATCATACAAGTGAAAGC
GATACCCGTTGAATTCCGAGGCCATGCTGGGAGTGTCCGGGCCCTCTTCCTGTGTGAGGAGGAAAACTTT
CTCCTAAGCGGGAGCTATGACCTAAGTATCAGATACTGGGATCTGAAAAGTGGGGTTTGCACACGAATCT
TCGGTGGTCACCAGGGGACTATCACTTGCATGGACTTGTGTAAGAACAGGCTCGTATCTGGAGGAAGAGA
TTGCCAGGTAAAAGTATGGGATGTAGACACAGGGAAGTGCCTGAAGACGTTTAGACACAAAGACCCCATC
TTGGCCACCAGGATCAATGATACCTACATTGTGAGCAGCTGTGAGCGAGGGCTGGTGAAAGTGTGGCACA
TTGCCATGGCCCAGTTGGTAAAGACTCTCAGTGGCCATGAGGGAGCCGTGAAATGCCTGTTCTTTGACCA
GTGGCATCTCCTCTCAGGAAGTACTGATGGCCTGGTCATGGCCTGGAGCATGGTGGGGAAGTACGAGCGC
TGCCTGATGGCCTTCAAGCATCCCAAGGAGGTGCTCGACGTGTCCCTCCTCTTCCTCCGGGTCATCAGCG
CCTGTGCAGATGGCAAGATCCGAATTTACAATTTCCTCAACGGGAACTGTATGAAGGTGTTAAAAGCCAA
TGGCAGAGGTGATCCTGTGCTGTCCTTCTTTATTCAGGGCAACAGGATGGTGGTCAACACAGAGAGCAAT
GTTCTCATGTTCCAGTTTGAGCACATAAAGTGGCAGTATGCCGTGGAAAAAACGAAACAAAAGAAGAATA
AGGAGAAAGAGGAGGAAAAAGAAGAAAATAGTCTCATGGAAATTCTCTCTAAGTGTAATATTCAGGTTCA
CAGCCCAAGAGAGTCTGTATCCAGTAAACAAACTGTGATCCAAGAGCTCCTACCAGGCAAACCTCCCAAG
TCCCGAGTACTCCTGAAGCCGGCCAAGTTCTCTTCAGATGATGTGGAGAAAGCACAAAAACAAGGACAAT
TGGAAACTCCTGGAAAACTGCCCAGTCACCCAAAGAAAAAGTCTTGGAAAATCCCTATGTCACCTGACCA
ATTCCTCCTGACTGTTAGCGCCCTGCAGCACGCCCATAATTCCGGGGAATTTGCCTATCCCTGTAGGCCC
CAAACAGAAATTACTGATGTCTGGGGACCTTCAATTTCATACCCAAGGAAGGTCTTGAATTTCAAAGGAA
AATCAATCCAACGTGCAGTTGATCGGTTGAGATTGAGCAATCCTCCTATAGATGTGAAACGAACCAGTAT
TCCCCTTGAAATCCAGAAACTGCAGCCCAACTTGAAGATCTCTTTGCACAGTCCTAGAGTCCAGTCCACC
ATACCCCAGCCCATGATTATCCGCTCCAGGTTCTCTGGCAGCTTAAAGGGTGGAGACCAAGTGACCAGTT
CAATTGAAAGGGCTGTGTGCAGTACGGGTCCCCTGACCAGTATGCAGGTCATTAAACCAAACCGCATGCT
AGCTCCACAAGTGGGCACAGCCACCCTGTCTCTTAAGAAAGAACGGCCTCGCATCTATACAGCCCTTGAT
CCTTTTAGAGTGAACACTGAGTTCGTGCTGTTGACCGTGAAGGAGGAGAAGGAGCACCAGGAAGCCAAGA
TGAAGGAATATCAGGCCAGGGAGTCCACTGGAGTGGTTGATCCAGGAAAAGTCAGCAAAGCTGCATGGAT
CAGGAAGATCAAAGGCCTGCCTATTGATAATTTCACGAAGCAAGGGAAAACAGCGGCCCCTGAACTTGGA
CAAAATGTATTTATCGGCTCGAGCGGTGGGAGCTCCGGTGTGAGCGGCTGGCGGCTGTTCAAGAAGATTA
GCTAAGTTTAAACGGCCGCGACTCTAGACTGCAGGCATGCAAGCTGATTTGGCTGCTGCCACCGCTGAGC
AAGGCCGCTTCGAGCAGACATGATAAGATACATTGATGAGTTTGGACAAACCACAACTAGAATGCAGTGA
AAAAAATGCTTTATTTGTGAAATTTGTGATGCTATTGCTTTATTTGTAACCATTATAAGCTGCAATAAAC
AAGTTAACAACAACAATTGCATTCATTTTATGTTTCAGGTTCAGGGGGAGATGTGGGAGGTTTTTTTAAG
CAAGTAAAACCTCTACAAATGTGGTAAAATCTTAATTAAGACTTCTAATATAACTTCGTATAGCATACAT
TATACGAAGTTATGGTTCCACTGTTGACAATTAATCATCGGCATAGTATATCGGCATAGTATAATACGAC
AAGGTGAGGAACTAAACCCAGGAGGCAGATCATGATTGAACAAGATGGATTGCACGCAGGTTCTCCGGCC
GCTTGGGTGGAGAGGCTATTCGGCTATGACTGGGCACAACAGACAATCGGCTGCTCTGATGCCGCCGTGT
TCCGGCTGTCAGCGCAGGGGCGCCCGGTTCTTTTTGTCAAGACCGACCTGTCCGGTGCCCTGAATGAACT
GCAGGACGAGGCAGCGCGGCTATCGTGGCTGGCCACGACGGGCGTTCCTTGCGCAGCTGTGCTCGACGTT
GTCACTGAAGCGGGAAGGGACTGGCTGCTATTGGGCGAAGTGCCGGGGCAGGATCTCCTGTCATCTCACC
TTGCTCCTGCCGAGAAAGTATCCATCATGGCTGATGCAATGCGGCGGCTGCATACGCTTGATCCGGCTAC
CTGCCCATTCGACCACCAAGCGAAACATCGCATCGAGCGAGCACGTACTCGGATGGAAGCCGGTCTTGTC
GATCAGGATGATCTGGACGAAGAGCATCAGGGGCTCGCGCCAGCCGAACTGTTCGCCAGGCTCAAGGCGC
GCATGCCCGACGGCGAGGATCTCGTCGTGACCCATGGCGATGCCTGCTTGCCGAATATCATGGTGGAAAA
TGGCCGCTTTTCTGGATTCATCGACTGTGGCCGGCTGGGTGTGGCGGACCGCTATCAGGACATAGCGTTG
GCTACCCGTGATATTGCTGAAGAGCTTGGCGGCGAATGGGCTGACCGCTTCCTCGTGCTTTACGGTATCG
CCGCTCCCGATTCGCAGCGCATCGCCTTCTATCGCCTTCTTGACGAGTTCTTCTGATTCGAAATGACCGA
CCAAGCGACGCCCAACCGGTATCAGCTCACTCAAAGGCGGTAATACGGTTATCCACAGAATCAGGGGATA
ACGCAGGAAAGAACATGTGAGCAAAAGGCCAGCAAAAGGCCAGGAACCGTAAAAAGGCCGCGTTGCTGGC
GTTTTTCCATAGGCTCCGCCCCCCTGACGAGCATCACAAAAATCGACGCTCAAGTCAGAGGTGGCGAAAC
CCGACAGGACTATAAAGATACCAGGCGTTTCCCCCTGGAAGCTCCCTCGTGCGCTCTCCTGTTCCGACCC
TGCCGCTTACCGGATACCTGTCCGCCTTTCTCCCTTCGGGAAGCGTGGCGCTTTCTCATAGCTCACGCTG
TAGGTATCTCAGTTCGGTGTAGGTCGTTCGCTCCAAGCTGGGCTGTGTGCACGAACCCCCCGTTCAGCCC
GACCGCTGCGCCTTATCCGGTAACTATCGTCTTGAGTCCAACCCGGTAAGACACGACTTATCGCCACTGG
CAGCAGCCACTGGTAACAGGATTAGCAGAGCGAGGTATGTAGGCGGTGCTACAGAGTTCTTGAAGTGGTG
GCCTAACTACGGCTACACTAGAAGGACAGTATTTGGTATCTGCGCTCTGCTGAAGCCAGTTACCTTCGGA
AAAAGAGTTGGTAGCTCTTGATCCGGCAAACAAACCACCGCTGGTAGCGGTGGTTTTTTTGTTTGCAAGC
AGCAGATTACGCGCAGAAAAAAAGGATTTCAAGAAGATCCTTTGATCTTTTCTACGGGGTCTGACGCTCA
GTGGAACGAAAACTCACGTTAAGGGATTTTGGTCATGAGATTATCAAAAAGGATCTTCACCTAGATCCTT
TTATAGTCCGGAATCGTCACACAAAAAACCAACACACAGATGTAATGAAAATAAAGATATTTTATTGCGG
CCATCGTGATGGCTAGAGTTTAGCCCTCCCACACATAACCAGAGGGCAGCAATTCACGAATCCCAACTGC
CGTCGGCTGTCCATCACTGTCCTTCACTATGGCTTTGATCCCAGGATGCAGATCGAGAAGCACCTGTCGG
CACCGTCCGCAGGGGCTCAAGATGCCCCTGTTCTCATTTCCGATCGCGACGATACAAGTCAGGTTGCCAG
CTGCCGCAGCAGCAGCAGTGCCCAGCACCACGAGTTCTGCACAAGGTCCCCCAGTAAAATGATATACATT
GACACCAGTGAAGATGCGGCCGTCGCTAGAGAGAGCTGCGCTGGCGACGCTGTAGTCTTCAGAGATGGGG
ATGCTGTTGATTGTAGCCGTTGCTCTTTCAATGAGGGTGGATTCTTCTTGAGACAAAGGCTTGGCCATGG
TGGCGCTAGTGTCAGAAGAATCGAGCTTTTTGCAAAAGCCTAGGCCTCCAAAAAAGCCTCCTCACTACTT
CTGGAATAGCTCAGAGGCCGAGGCGGCCTCGGCCTCTGCATAAATAAAAAAAATTAGTCAGCCATGGGGC
GGAGAATGGGCGGAACTGGGCGGAGTTAGGGGCGGGATGGGCGGAGTTAGGGGCGGGACTATGGTTGCTG
ACTAATTGAGATGCATGCTTTGCATACTTCTGCCTGCTGGGGAGCCTGGGGACTTTCCACACCTGGTTGC
TGACTAATTGAGATGCATGCTTTGCATACTTCTGCCTGCTGGGGAGCCTGGGGACTTTCCACACCCTAAC
TGACACACATTCCACAGCTGGTTCTTTCCGCCTCAGAAGGTACCTAACCAAGTTCCTCTTTCAGAGGTTA
TTTCAGGCCATGGTGCTGCGC
