>Addgene plasmid #211281 | pBiT3.1-C_FBXW10:1-1061 | depositor partial sequence | sequence record 412040 | Insert sequence
ATGGAAAACCTGGAATCAAGGCTCAAGAATGCCCCCTATTTTCGTTGTGAGAAGGGAACCGATTCCATCC
CTCTATGCCGGAAGTGTGAGACGTGTGTCTTAGCCTGGAAGATCTTCTCTACCAAAGAGTGGTTCTGCAG
GATCAATGACATATCACAGAGGAGGTTTCTAGTTGGCATTCTGAAGCAGTTAAATAGCTTATATTTGTTA
CACTATTTCCAAAATATCCTTCAGACCACACAGGGAAAGGATTTCATCTATAACAGGTCCCGGATCAACC
TCAGCAAGAAAGAGGGGAAAGTTGTGAAGTCCTCCTTGAACCAAATGTTGGATAAAACAGTAGAACAGAA
GATGAAAGAGATCTTGTACTGGTTTGCGAACAGCACCCAGTGGACCAAGGCGAATTATACTCTCTTACTG
CTGCAGATGTGCAACCCCAAATTACTGCTCACTGCTGCCAATGTGATCAGAGTCCTGTTTCTGAGAGAGG
AGAACAATATCTCAGGGCTCAATCAAGACATCACAGATGTGTGTTTTTCCCCTGAGAAAGACCACAGCTC
CAAGTCTGCGACCTCACAAGTCTATTGGACAGCCAAAACTCAGCACACATCCCTTCCTTTGTCCAAAGCC
CCAGAAAATGAACACTTGCTTGGGGCAGCATCTAACCCTGAGGAACCATGGAGGAATTCACTCCGGTGTA
TATCCGAAATGAATAGGCTGTTTTCTGGAAAAGGAGACATAACCAAGCCAGGGTACGATCCCTGCAATCT
ATTGGTTGACCTGGATGACATCAGAGACCTGTCTTCTGGGTTCAGCAAATACCTAGACTTCATCCGTTAC
CTGCCCATCCACCTCTCCAAGTACATTCTAAGTATGCTGGGGTGTATGAGGGGATTTCCCAGACACCTCC
CATCTTGGCCCAGTTCTGGGGTTTCTGGGTCCATCTTTTTTTTTCCAGGAATGCTGGATAGACACACCCT
GAACAAGTGCGCCTCTGTGAGCCAGCACTGGGCCGCCATGGCTCAACAGGTCAAGATGGACTTGTCAGCG
CACGGCTTCATTCAGAACCAGATTACCTTCTTGCAGGGGTCCTACACAAGAGGAATTGATCCTAATTATG
CCAATAAGGTTTCTATCCCAGTTCCTAAAATGGTAGATGACGGGAAGAGCATGCGTGTGAAACATCCGAA
GTGGAAGCTGAGAACGAAGAATGAGTACAACCTGTGGACTGCATACCAGAACGAGGAAACGCAGCAGGTC
CTGATAGAGGAGAGAAATGTTTTCTGTGGGACCTACAATGTTCGCATTCTCTCTGACACGTGGGATCAAA
ACCGAGTCATCCACTATTCCGGGGGAGATCTGATAGCTGTGTCATCTAATCGAAAGATCCATCTTCTGGA
CATCATACAAGTGAAAGCGATACCCGTTGAATTCCGAGGCCATGCTGGGAGTGTCCGGGCCCTCTTCCTG
TGTGAGGAGGAAAACTTTCTCCTAAGCGGGAGCTATGACCTAAGTATCAGATACTGGGATCTGAAAAGTG
GGGTTTGCACACGAATCTTCGGTGGTCACCAGGGGACTATCACTTGCATGGACTTGTGTAAGAACAGGCT
CGTATCTGGAGGAAGAGATTGCCAGGTAAAAGTATGGGATGTAGACACAGGGAAGTGCCTGAAGACGTTT
AGACACAAAGACCCCATCTTGGCCACCAGGATCAATGATACCTACATTGTGAGCAGCTGTGAGCGAGGGC
TGGTGAAAGTGTGGCACATTGCCATGGCCCAGTTGGTAAAGACTCTCAGTGGCCATGAGGGAGCCGTGAA
ATGCCTGTTCTTTGACCAGTGGCATCTCCTCTCAGGAAGTACTGATGGCCTGGTCATGGCCTGGAGCATG
GTGGGGAAGTACGAGCGCTGCCTGATGGCCTTCAAGCATCCCAAGGAGGTGCTCGACGTGTCCCTCCTCT
TCCTCCGGGTCATCAGCGCCTGTGCAGATGGCAAGATCCGAATTTACAATTTCCTCAACGGGAACTGTAT
GAAGGTGTTAAAAGCCAATGGCAGAGGTGATCCTGTGCTGTCCTTCTTTATTCAGGGCAACAGGATGGTG
GTCAACACAGAGAGCAATGTTCTCATGTTCCAGTTTGAGCACATAAAGTGGCAGTATGCCGTGGAAAAAA
CGAAACAAAAGAAGAATAAGGAGAAAGAGGAGGAAAAAGAAGAAAATAGTCTCATGGAAATTCTCTCTAA
GTGTAATATTCAGGTTCACAGCCCAAGAGAGTCTGTATCCAGTAAACAAACTGTGATCCAAGAGCTCCTA
CCAGGCAAACCTCCCAAGTCCCGAGTACTCCTGAAGCCGGCCAAGTTCTCTTCAGATGATGTGGAGAAAG
CACAAAAACAAGGACAATTGGAAACTCCTGGAAAACTGCCCAGTCACCCAAAGAAAAAGTCTTGGAAAAT
CCCTATGTCACCTGACCAATTCCTCCTGACTGTTAGCGCCCTGCAGCACGCCCATAATTCCGGGGAATTT
GCCTATCCCTGTAGGCCCCAAACAGAAATTACTGATGTCTGGGGACCTTCAATTTCATACCCAAGGAAGG
TCTTGAATTTCAAAGGAAAATCAATCCAACGTGCAGTTGATCGGTTGAGATTGAGCAATCCTCCTATAGA
TGTGAAACGAACCAGTATTCCCCTTGAAATCCAGAAACTGCAGCCCAACTTGAAGATCTCTTTGCACAGT
CCTAGAGTCCAGTCCACCATACCCCAGCCCATGATTATCCGCTCCAGGTTCTCTGGCAGCTTAAAGGGTG
GAGACCAAGTGACCAGTTCAATTGAAAGGGCTGTGTGCAGTACGGGTCCCCTGACCAGTATGCAGGTCAT
TAAACCAAACCGCATGCTAGCTCCACAAGTGGGCACAGCCACCCTGTCTCTTAAGAAAGAACGGCCTCGC
ATCTATACAGCCCTTGATCCTTTTAGAGTGAACACTGAGTTCGTGCTGTTGACCGTGAAGGAGGAGAAGG
AGCACCAGGAAGCCAAGATGAAGGAATATCAGGCCAGGGAGTCCACTGGAGTGGTTGATCCAGGAAAAGT
CAGCAAAGCTGCATGGATCAGGAAGATCAAAGGCCTGCCTATTGATAATTTCACGAAGCAAGGGAAAACA
GCGGCCCCTGAACTTGGACAAAATGTATTTATC
